>Addgene plasmid #173890 | pUFlip-floxed2A-KalTA4-; gcry1:BFP -1 | addgene full sequence | sequence record 347618 | Addgene NGS Result
GCAGGGTCGGAACAGGAGAGCGCACGAGGGAGCTTCCAGGGGGAAACGCCTGGTATCTTTATAGTCCTGT
CGGGTTTCGCCACCTCTGACTTGAGCGTCGATTTTTGTGATGCTCGTCAGGGGGGCGGAGCCTATGGAAA
AACGCCAGCAACGCGGCCTTTTTACGGTTCCTGGCCTTTTGCTGGCCTTTTGCTCACATGTTCTTTCCTG
CGTTATCCCCTGATTCTGTGGATAACCGTATTACCGCCTTTGAGTGAGCTGATACCGCTCGCCGCAGCCG
AACGACCGAGCGCAGCGAGTCAGTGAGCGAGGAAGCGGAACAGATTTAAATGGTACCGAGCAGAGGTGTA
AAAAGTACTCAAAAATTTTACTCAAGTGAAAGTACAAGTACTTAGGGAAAATTTTACTCAATTAAAAGTA
AAAGTATCTGGCTAGAATCTTACTTGAGTAAAAGTAAAAAAGTACTCCATTAAAATTGTACTTGAGTATT
AAGGAAGTAAAAGTAAAAGCAAGAAAGAAAACTAGAGTGGTCTCCCTTTAGTGAGGGTCAATTGATGGGA
GGCGTTCGGGCCACAGCGGACACGCAGGTGCGCAACGCAATTAATGTGAGTTAGCTCACTCATTAGGCAC
CCCAGGCTTTACACTTTATGCTTCCGGCTCGTATGTTGTGTGGAATTGTGAGCGGATAACAATTTCACAC
AGGAAACAGCTATGACCATGATTACGCCAAGCGCGCAATTAACCCTCACTAAAGGGAACAAAAGCTGGAG
GACCTCGAGGGGGGGCCCGGTACCCAATTCGCCCTATAGTGAGTCGTATTACGCGCGCTCACTGGCCGTC
GTTTTACAACGTCGTGACTGGGAAAACCCTGGCGTTACCCAACTTAATCGCCTTGCAGCACATCCCCCTT
TCGCCAGCTGGCGTAATAGCGAAGAGGCCCGCACCGATCGCCCTTCCCAACAGTTGCGCAGCCTGAATGG
CGAATGGCACCTGCCACACTTCCGGCCGCATAACTTTAAATAATGCCAATTATTTAAAGTTACTATCATA
ACTTCGTATAGCATACATTATACGAAGTTATCACCATAACTTCGTATAGGATACTTTATACGAAGTTATC
CTAGGCTTACCACCCACTAGCGGTCAGACTGCAGATTGCAGCACGAAACAGGAAGCTGACTCCACATGGT
CACATGCTCACTGAAGTGTTGACTTCCCTGACAGCTGTGCACTTTCTAAACCGGTTTTCTCATTCATTTA
CAGTTGCCACGAACTTCTCTCTGTTAAAGCAAGCAGGAGACGTGGAAGAAAACCCCGGTCCTATGAAACT
GCTCTCATCCATCGAGCAAGCCTGCGACATTTGTCGGCTTAAGAAGCTGAAATGCTCCAAGGAAAAGCCG
AAATGTGCCAAATGCCTGAAGAACAATTGGGAATGTCGTTACTCTCCCAAAACCAAGCGAAGTCCACTCA
CAAGGGCTCATCTGACCGAAGTGGAGAGCAGGCTAGAGAGACTGGAACAACTCTTTTTGCTCATCTTCCC
TAGAGAGGACCTTGACATGATCCTCAAGATGGATTCTCTCCAGGATATTAAAGCCCTTTTGACTGGCTTA
TTCGTCCAGGACAATGTGAACAAAGACGCTGTGACAGACCGATTGGCAAGTGTCGAGACCGATATGCCTC
TGACACTGAGACAGCACAGAATCAGCGCTACTTCCTCAAGCGAAGAGTCTTCTAACAAGGGACAGAGACA
GCTGACTGTTTCGAGCAGGTCGACCCCGTCCCCGGCCGACGCCCTGGACGACGGCGACCTGGACATGCTG
CCTGCTGATGCTCTCGATGATTTCGATCTGGATATGCTCCCGGCCGACGCCCTGGACGACTACGACCTGG
ACATCCTCCCGGGTAACTAATAATTAAGTCTCAGCCACCGTTAACTGAACATGTCAAAACCTGTGGAGAC
TGTTGAGATTTGATGTTCTGAAAAGATAAAGCCTATAAATAAAATGTTGCCCAAATTTCCTGCCTGATGT
TTTTCTTTGTCTTTGCTACATGGCTTTGCTGCTCGGATCGGCTCACTCTGTGTATGCCACGTTCACTTTG
TACTCTCCTTCTCACGGTAGGTTTATTATTTTTAGATGTGCAGTTAGTTTCTGTGAAATAACACACCACA
CACTGATATTGTCTGTGCATTGACTTGGTGAGTGCACATTGTTTTTGATCTTGACATATTTATATTTGAT
TGATCAGGTGAACTGTGTGAATCTAAAGTGCTCCATACAGATGTTCTGCATTGAAAATATTCTCATTTTA
TTAGTGGAAGTGAGTGTATGCCACATCCAATCAATTTCAGCAAACACCCCAGTATGATTTAATGCAAAAA
AATGAAGGTATCAAACACGCATTACTACTTTGCAGTTAAATATTTAACATTTATTCCAACACGAAAAAAA
GCAGTAAATAACACTTTGACAAACACGTCAGGACATCTTATTTTTGTCACCCTCACAGGCAATTTAGTAT
AATATATTATATATATATATATATCATATAATAATATTCAGTATAATATATATATATATATCATATTATA
ATATTCAGTATAATATAAAACACAAACACATATATGTATAATATAATATAACATTTTTATTTATTGAGAT
GCCTCTATGGACCGTGTTATAAGAAGTAAAGATCAGGAGAAGTAAACATGAAGTGTAATTATGAATACTG
ATGTTAAATTAAGCTATGATGAGTTTTCACTGTTAATTTACCATCTCAATTAAATGTTGATGCCTCCATG
ACCAAGTTAAGCAGATGAGACTGAGGACAACTGTAGAAGACAAGATGTTCACTTTGCTGAATATAGCTGG
CTTGACAGTTATCTATGACTCTATAAATATATATATATTTTTTTTTTTATAAAATGATTTATTTATAACT
ATATATCCATTTCTCAGACAGGTGCTTCATATCCCTCACTCCCGTAGCTGTCCATGCTGGATCTGTCCCC
GTTGTTTTTAAAAAGCTAAATAAGTTATTAACATGACTGCATCCAGCGAGCCAAACCTGTCTGGTGTACA
GCTACCAGAGAAGCTTGAGATCCTAGTCACCGGCGTTCCTAGTTCTTTAAACTGTTACAAAGTGTTTGGA
CCAGCAACTGAATTGCACTGTAAATTACCACATCAGGGTCTCCGGGGTCAACGCTGCTAAGCAATGGACT
GGAAAATTTGTGACATTGAGTTTTTGGAATAACTGGGAATGCTGGATAACTCTTTGGGTAAAGCTATGGA
ACAAAAGTACCAGCATGAACTAAGAAATGACTGTCACAGCACAACATCAAACACAATGCAAGACAAAGGT
TCTCTGCTTTTGCCTTACTTGACAGAAAAAGTAAGCTCTAGGTTCATCGCATGCAGACAGCAGCAATACA
TGACATATATAAAGGCTGGCTCTTTTCTCCCTTCCATTGAACTGAAACTTCCACTCAGTCAGACTTGCGG
GGGATCCACAGCCTGACTAACTCGACAAACCCCCCCAAACCTAAGGTGAGTTGATCTTTAAGCTTTTTAC
ATTTTCAGCTCGCATATATCAATTCGCGCGCATTGTCACACTAGCACCCACTAGCGGTCAGACTGCAGAT
TGCAGCACGAAACAGGAAGCTGACTCCACATGGTCACATGCTCACTGAAGTGTTGACTTCCCTGACAGCT
GTGCACTTTCTAAACCGGTTTTCTCATTCATTTACAGTTCAGCCGGAATTCACCTCGAGACCATGGCTCC
AAAGAAGAAGCGTAAGGTAACCATGAGCGAGCTGATTAAGGAGAACATGCACATGAAGCTGTACATGGAG
GGCACCGTGGACAACCATCACTTCAAGTGCACATCCGAGGGCGAAGGCAAGCCCTACGAGGGCACCCAGA
CCATGAGAATCAAGGTGGTCGAGGGCGGCCCTCTCCCCTTCGCCTTCGACATCCTGGCTACTAGCTTCCT
CTACGGCAGCAAGACCTTCATCAACCACACCCAGGGCATCCCCGACTTCTTCAAGCAGTCCTTCCCTGAG
GGCTTCACATGGGAGAGAGTCACCACATACGAAGACGGGGGCGTGCTGACCGCTACCCAGGACACCAGCC
TCCAGGACGGCTGCCTCATCTACAACGTCAAGATCAGAGGGGTGAACTTCACATCCAACGGCCCTGTGAT
GCAGAAGAAAACACTCGGCTGGGAGGCCTTCACCGAGACGCTGTACCCCGCTGACGGCGGCCTGGAAGGC
AGAAACGACATGGCCCTGAAGCTCGTGGGCGGGAGCCATCTGATCGCAAACATCAAGACCACATATAGAT
CCAAGAAACCCGCTAAGAACCTCAAGATGCCTGGCGTCTACTATGTGGACTACAGACTGGAAAGAATCAA
GGAGGCCAACAACGAGACCTACGTCGAGCAGCACGAGGTGGCAGTGGCCAGATACTGCGACCTCCCTAGC
AAACTGGGGCACAAGCTCAATTAAAGCTGACTAATTTATTTAGCAGTAGATAGCTATATTGTGTGAAGTG
GTAACAGTCCGTAGATCTACGGACTGTTACCACTTCACGCCGACTCAAACTGCGCAGAGAAACTTCAAAC
GACAACATTGGCATGGCTTTTGTTATTTTTGGCGCTTGACTCAGGATCTAAAAACTGGAACGGTGAAGGT
GACGGCAATGTTTTTTGGCAAATAAGCATCCCCGAAGTTCTACAATGCATCTGAGGACTCCATGTTTTGT
TTTCTTTAGTCATTCCAAATGTTTGTTAAATGCATTGTTCCGAAACTTATTTGCCTCTATGAAGGCTGCC
CAGTAATTGGGAGCATACTTAACATTGTAGTATTGTATGTAAATTATGTAACAAAACAATGTCTGGGTTT
TTGTACTTTTCAGCCTTAAAATCTTGGGTTTATTTTTTTTTCTTTGTTCCAAAAAAACGAAGCTTTACCA
TTCAAGATGTAAAGGTTTCCATTCCCCCTGGGCATATTGTAAAAGCTGTGTGGAACGTGGCGGTGCCAGA
CATTTGGTGGGGCCAACCTGTACACTGACTAATTCAATTCCAATAAAAGTGCACATGTAAGACATCCTAC
CCCTGTCTCATTTCCTGTCTTGGCTCTGAGTGGCTTCAATAAAAATGGCTTTTGTGAAGTTGCACCATGT
TAATTACATTTCAGCACTTTCACACCAGGTTTTTGACTAATTTGAATTTATCGAAGTTTGACCTTTTTTT
TTTTTTTTCTTCAAGCTAATTTGAGGTTATCAAACCATTTCATTGGAGGAAACTTAATGTTTAAAAGCAT
AAATTCGAAACATGATTCATTTATTTAACTGCTTAATGGTGAAACAAACTTCAAGTAATACACCAAGTGT
TCCCTCATATGAAGGTAGCTAACTGCAAACGGCCTTAACTTTCCATCTTAAGTTGAGCTACATAAAGGCT
TTAACAGGAAGGAACTGCCAGTTTAAAAGTCAAACCACCATGACTGATATAAATTCTTGTCCATATAACC
TTGCGTTTCACACAATATAGCTATCTACTGCTAAATAAATTAGAGCTCATAACTTCGTATAATGTATGCT
ATACGAAGTTATGTTAGATAACTTCGTATAAAGTATCCTATACGAAGTTATGCGAGCTAACTTTAAATAA
TTGGCATTATTTAAAGTTATGAATCGATAAGTGAAGAGCTATCCGGATATATATGTATGTTATCATAACT
GTACTGGCTATGTCAGGTGGTAATGACTGTAACGTTACGTTACTCGTTGTAGGCACGACATTGAATATGC
TCTTCTCCGCTGTGGCCCGAACGCCTCCCGCTAGCGATGGGATCTAATACGACTCACTATAGGGAGACCA
AGGGAAAATAGAATGAAGTGATCTCCAAAAAATAAGTACTTTTTGACTGTAAATAAAATTGTAAGGAGTA
AAAAGTACTTTTTTTTCTAAAAAAATGTAATTAAGTAAAAGTAAAAGTATTGATTTTTAATTGTACTCAA
GTAAAGTAAAAATCCCCAAAAATAATACTTAAGTACAGTAATCAAGTAAAATTACTCAAGTACTTTACAC
CTCTGGGATCCAGCTGCATCATGAACAATAAAACTGTCTGCTTACATAAACAGTAATACAAGGGGTGTTA
TGAGCCATATTCAACGGGAAACGTCGAGGCCGCGATTAAATTCCAACATGGATGCTGATTTATATGGGTA
TAAATGGGCTCGCGATAATGTCGGGCAATCAGGTGCGACAATCTATCGCTTGTATGGGAAGCCCGATGCG
CCAGAGTTGTTTCTGAAACATGGCAAAGGTAGCGTTGCCAATGATGTTACAGATGAGATGGTCAGACTAA
ACTGGCTGACGGAATTTATGCCTCTTCCGACCATCAAGCATTTTATCCGTACTCCTGATGATGCATGGTT
ACTCACCACTGCGATCCCCGGAAAAACAGCATTCCAGGTATTAGAAGAATATCCTGATTCAGGTGAAAAT
ATTGTTGATGCGCTGGCAGTGTTCCTGCGCCGGTTGCATTCGATTCCTGTTTGTAATTGTCCTTTTAACA
GCGATCGCGTATTTCGTCTCGCTCAGGCGCAATCACGAATGAATAACGGTTTGGTTGATGCGAGTGATTT
TGATGACGAGCGTAATGGCTGGCCTGTTGAACAAGTCTGGAAAGAAATGCATAAACTTTTGCCATTCTCA
CCGGATTCAGTCGTCACTCATGGTGATTTCTCACTTGATAACCTTATTTTTGACGAGGGGAAATTAATAG
GTTGTATTGATGTTGGACGAGTCGGAATCGCAGACCGATACCAGGATCTTGCCATCCTATGGAACTGCCT
CGGTGAGTTTTCTCCTTCATTACAGAAACGGCTTTTTCAAAAATATGGTATTGATAATCCTGATATGAAT
AAATTGCAGTTTCATTTGATGCTCGATGAGTTTTTCTAATCAGAATTGGTTAATTGGTTGTAACACTGGC
AAAAAGGATCTAGGTGAAGATCCTTTTTGATAATCTCATGACCAAAATCCCTTAACGTGAGTTTTCGTTC
CACTGAGCGTCAGACCCCGTAGAAAAGATCAAAGGATCTTCTTGAGATCCTTTTTTTCTGCGCGTAATCT
GCTGCTTGCAAACAAAAAAACCACCGCTACCAGCGGTGGTTTGTTTGCCGGATCAAGAGCTACCAACTCT
TTTTCCGAAGGTAACTGGCTTCAGCAGAGCGCAGATACCAAATACTGTTCTTCTAGTGTAGCCGTAGTTA
GGCCACCACTTCAAGAACTCTGTAGCACCGCCTACATACCTCGCTCTGCTAATCCTGTTACCAGTGGCTG
CTGCCAGTGGCGATAAGTCGTGTCTTACCGGGTTGGACTCAAGACGATAGTTACCGGATAAGGCGCAGCG
GTCGGGCTGAACGGGGGGTTCGTGCACACAGCCCAGCTTGGAGCGAACGACCTACACCGAACTGAGATAC
CTACAGCGTGAGCTATGAGAAAGCGCCACGGTTCCCGAAGGGAGAAAGGCGGACAGGTATCCGGTAAGCG
Features (pLannotate 1.2.2; 20 found; start..end, strand, type, name):
    527..545     -  promoter       T7 Φ3.8 promoter (fragment): weak promoter for bacteriophage T7 RNA polymerase
    602..623     +  protein_bind   CAP binding site: CAP binding activates transcription in the presence of cAMP. E. coli catabolite activator protein
    638..668     +  promoter       lac promoter: promoter for the E. coli lac operon
    676..692     +  protein_bind   lac operator: The lac repressor binds to the lac operator to inhibit transcription in E. coli. This inhibition can be relieved by adding lactose or isopropyl-β-D-thiogalactopyranoside (IPTG). lac repressor encoded by lacI
    737..755     +  promoter       T3 promoter: promoter for bacteriophage T3 RNA polymerase
    771..794     +  misc_feature   MCS (fragment): pBluescript multiple cloning site
    803..821     -  promoter       T7 promoter: promoter for bacteriophage T7 RNA polymerase
    829..984     +  CDS            lacZα (fragment): LacZα fragment of β-galactosidase; lacZ fragment
   1048..1081    +  protein_bind   loxP: Cre-mediated recombination occurs in the 8-bp core sequence (GCATACAT). Cre recombinase
   1086..1119    +  protein_bind   lox2272: Cre-mediated recombination occurs in the 8-bp core sequence (GGATACTT). lox2272 sites are compatible with each other, but incompatible with loxP or loxN sites (Lee and Saito, 1988). Cre recombinase
   1266..1322    +  CDS            P2A: 2A peptide from porcine teschovirus-1 polyprotein Eukaryotic ribosomes fail to insert a peptide bond between the Gly and Pro residues, yielding separate polypeptides.
   1323..1763    +  CDS            GAL4 (fragment): GAL4_YEAST - Experimental evidence at protein level: Swiss-Prot protein existence level 1. This protein is a positive regulator for the gene expression of the galactose-induced genes such as GAL1, GAL2, GAL7, GAL10, and MEL1 which code for the enzymes used to convert galactose to glucose. It recognizes a 17 base pair sequence in (5'-CGGRNNRCYNYNCNCCG-3') the upstream activating sequence (UAS-G) of these genes. From Saccharomyces cerevisiae (strain ATCC 204508 / S288c) (Baker's yeast).
   2565..2581    +  promoter       LEU2 promoter (fragment): S. cerevisiae LEU2
   3803..4501    +  CDS            TagBFP: TagBFP is a basic (constitutively fluorescent) blue fluorescent protein published in 2008, derived from Entacmaea quadricolor. It is reported to be a very rapidly-maturing monomer with very low acid sensitivity.
   4928..4944    +  misc_feature   CEN/ARS (fragment): S. cerevisiae CEN6 centromere fused to an autonomously replicating sequence
   5579..5612    -  protein_bind   loxP: Cre-mediated recombination occurs in the 8-bp core sequence (GCATACAT). Cre recombinase
   5618..5651    -  protein_bind   lox2272: Cre-mediated recombination occurs in the 8-bp core sequence (GGATACTT). lox2272 sites are compatible with each other, but incompatible with loxP or loxN sites (Lee and Saito, 1988). Cre recombinase
   5855..5873    +  promoter       T7 promoter: promoter for bacteriophage T7 RNA polymerase
   6160..6969    +  CDS            KanR: aminoglycoside phosphotransferase; aph(3')-Ia; confers resistance to kanamycin in bacteria or G418 (Geneticin®) in eukaryotes
   7112..140     +  rep_origin     ori (across the origin): high-copy-number ColE1/pMB1/pBR322/pUC origin of replication
