[The description below was written by a language model from this plasmid's Addgene catalogue record and pLannotate feature annotations shown in this document.]
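Description:
pUFlip-floxed2A-KalTA4-; gcry1:BFP -1 is a bacterial donor plasmid for making conditional alleles in zebrafish by CRISPR-directed targeted integration using the GeneWeld method. It is built on the pK backbone, is maintained at high copy from a ColE1/pUC-type origin, and is selected with kanamycin through an aph(3')-Ia KanR gene. The catalogue lists a total size of 7,496 bp with a 4,766 bp insert, while the sequenced record annotated here is slightly longer at 7,560 nt. Remnants of a pBluescript-style cloning region (lac promoter and operator, T3 and T7 promoters, an MCS fragment and a lacZα fragment) sit upstream of the cargo. The very short hits called as LEU2 promoter, CEN/ARS and T7 Φ3.8 promoter fragments are probably incidental matches rather than functional parts.

The payload is bracketed by a loxP–lox2272 pair on the forward strand at one end and a loxP and lox2272 pair on the reverse strand at the other. Oppositely oriented heterotypic lox sites of this kind normally allow Cre to invert the intervening cassette and then lock it in the new orientation, consistent with the "UFlip" name and the Cre/lox-regulated rescue or inactivation described for these alleles. Inside the cassette, a P2A peptide is followed directly by the GAL4 DNA-binding portion of KalTA4, a Gal4-based transactivator. This promoterless arrangement suggests that KalTA4 is expressed from the targeted gene's own transcript as a separate polypeptide. A second unit, TagBFP driven by the gamma crystallin 1 promoter according to the catalogue (the promoter itself is not annotated), would serve as a lens-expressed blue marker for identifying carriers. The record does not state what the "-1" suffix signifies. The depositor notes that the original BfuAI cloning sites have been replaced in this version.
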