Addgene plasmid #173890: pUFlip-floxed2A-KalTA4-; gcry1:BFP -1
Purpose: Donor for generating conditional alleles in zebrafish using precise CRISPR directed genomic integration with the GeneWeld method
Depositing lab: Jeffrey Essner. Depositing organization: Iowa State University. Publication: Cre/lox regulated conditional rescue and inactivation with zebrafish UFlip alleles generated by CRISPR-Cas9 targeted integration. Liu F, Kambakam S, Almeida MP, Ming Z, Welker JM, Wierson WA, Schultz-Rogers LE, Ekker SC, Clark KJ, Essner JJ, McGrail M. Elife. 2022 Jun 17;11. pii: 71478. doi: 10.7554/eLife.71478. PubMed 35713402.
Backbone
  Vector backbone: pK
  Backbone manufacturer: Karl J. Clark
  Backbone size w/o insert (bp): 2730
  Total vector size (bp): 7496
  Vector type: Synthetic Biology
Growth in bacteria
  Bacterial resistance: Kanamycin, 50 μg/mL
  Growth temperature: 30°C
  Growth strain: NEB Stable
  Copy number: High Copy
Gene/Insert
  Gene/Insert name: 2A-KalTA4; gcry1: BFP (alt name: P2A-monomeric KalTA4 gamma crystallin 1: BFP)
  Species: D. rerio (zebrafish)
  Insert size (bp): 4766
  Cloning method: Gibson Cloning
  Sequencing primers: 5′ aaaagcaagaaagaaaactagagtgg; 3′ atggctcataacaccccttg
Terms and licenses: Academic/Nonprofit Terms; Industry Terms: Not Available to Industry
Depositor comments: Please note PacCI sites have replaced the BfuAI sites within the initial versions of these vectors created by the Essner lab. Please visit https://www.biorxiv.org/content/10.1101/2021.06.18.448732v1 for bioRxiv preprint.
How to cite: pUFlip-floxed2A-KalTA4-; gcry1:BFP -1 was a gift from Jeffrey Essner (Addgene plasmid # 173890 ; http://n2t.net/addgene:173890 ; RRID:Addgene_173890)
